>Addgene plasmid #32450 | pSG5-FLAG-CaMKKbeta rat K193A | addgene partial sequence | sequence record 43160 | T7 5'-TAATACGACTCACTATAGGG-3'
ATGGACTACAAGGACGACGATGACAAAGCTAGCTCATTATGTGTCTCTAGCCAGCCCACCAGCGACCGGG
CAGCCCCCCAGGATGAGCTGGGAAGCGGGGGTGTCAGCCGGGAAAGCCAGAAGCCCTGCGAGGCACTGCG
GGGACTCTCATCCTTAAGCATCCACTTGGGCATGGAATCCTTCATCGTGGTCACCGAGTGTGAACCAGGC
CGGGGCGTGGACCTCAGCCTGGCCAGAGACCAACCTCTGGAGGCCGATGGCCAGGAACTCCCTCTGGATG
CCTCGGAACCTGAGTCACGGTCCCTGCTTTCTGGTCGCAAGATGTCCCTCCAGGAGCGGTCCCAGGGCGG
GCTGGCGTCCAGCAGCAGCCTGGACATGAATGGACGCTGCATCTGCCCATCCCTGTCCTACTCACCAGCC
AGCTCCCCACAGTCCTCTCCCCGGATGCCCCGGCGGCCCACAGTGGAGTCGCACCACGTCTCCATCACGG
GTTTGCAGGACTGTGTGCAGCTGAATCAGTACACGCTGAAGGATGAAATTGGAAAGGGCTCCTATGGCGT
TGTCAAGCTGGCCTACAATGAAAATGACAATACTTATTATGCAATGGCAGTGCTGTCCAAAAAGAAGCTG
ATCCGACAGGCCGGCTTTCCACGTCGCCCCCCACCTCGAGGTACTCGCCCAGCTCCAGGGGGCTGCATCC
AGCCCAGGGGCCCCATCGAGCAGGTGTATCAGGAAATTGCCATCCTCAAGAAGCTGGATCACCCCAACGT
GGTGAAGCTGGTGGAGGTCCTGGATGACCCTAACGAGGACCATCTGTACATGGTGTTTGAACTGGTCAAC
CAAGGGCCTGTGATGGAAGTTCCCACCCTCAAGCC
