[The description below was written by a language model from this plasmid's Addgene catalogue record.]
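Description:
pSG5-FLAG-CaMKKbeta rat K193A is a mammalian expression plasmid built on the Stratagene pSG5 backbone (about 4.1 kb without insert). It is propagated in E. coli under ampicillin selection; the record lists the copy number as unknown and names no mammalian selection marker, which fits use by transient transfection. Expression of the insert is driven by the SV40 promoter. A T7 primer is listed for sequencing from the 5′ side, indicating a T7 promoter site upstream of the insert. No feature table is provided, so other backbone elements cannot be confirmed from the record.

The payload is an approximately 1.7 kb cDNA encoding rat calcium/calmodulin-dependent protein kinase kinase beta (CaMKKbeta, also called CaMKK2; gene Camkk2), with a FLAG epitope fused at the N terminus for detection or immunoprecipitation with anti-FLAG antibodies. The engineered change is K193A. The record does not state its functional consequence, although replacing a lysine with alanine in a kinase domain is a common way to produce a catalytically inactive protein, so this construct probably serves as a kinase-deficient counterpart to a wild-type version. Three further differences from the reference sequence (S3V, G96R and P108L) are also present. The depositors note that these were in their original rat clone and consider them a natural variant rather than introduced mutations. The restriction sites used for cloning were destroyed, so the insert cannot simply be excised through them. The associated publication concerns the role of hypothalamic CaMKK2 in regulating energy balance, suggesting the plasmid was used to study CaMKK2 signalling in mammalian cells.
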