Addgene plasmid #32450: pSG5-FLAG-CaMKKbeta rat K193A
Depositing lab: Anthony Means. Depositing organization: Duke University. Publication: Hypothalamic CaMKK2 contributes to the regulation of energy balance. Anderson KA, Ribar TJ, Lin F, Noeldner PK, Green MF, Muehlbauer MJ, Witters LA, Kemp BE, Means AR. Cell Metab. 2008 May;7(5):377-88. 10.1016/j.cmet.2008.02.011 PubMed 18460329.
Backbone
  Vector backbone: pSG5
  Backbone manufacturer: Stratagene
  Backbone size w/o insert (bp): 4100
  Vector type: Mammalian Expression
Growth in bacteria
  Bacterial resistance: Ampicillin, 100 μg/mL
  Growth temperature: 37°C
  Growth strain: DH5alpha
  Copy number: Unknown
Gene/Insert
  Gene/Insert name: Calcium/Calmodulin dependent protein kinase kinase beta (alt names: CaMKKbeta; CaMKK2)
  Species: R. norvegicus (rat)
  Insert size (bp): 1700
  Mutation: K193A (S3V, G96R, and P108L also present)
  GenBank ID: NM_031338
  Entrez Gene: Camkk2
  Promoter: SV40
  Tag / fusion protein: FLAG (N terminal on insert)
  Cloning method: Restriction Enzyme; 5′ cloning site None (destroyed during cloning); 3′ cloning site None (destroyed during cloning)
  Sequencing primers: 5′ T7
Terms and licenses: Academic/Nonprofit Terms; Industry Terms: Not Available to Industry
Depositor comments: The S3V, G96R, and P108L "mutations" were present in the original version of rat CaMKKbeta cloned by the Means lab. They believe these sequence differences represent a natural variant of the CaMKKbeta sequence and are not mutations.
How to cite: pSG5-FLAG-CaMKKbeta rat K193A was a gift from Anthony Means (Addgene plasmid # 32450 ; http://n2t.net/addgene:32450 ; RRID:Addgene_32450)
